>Addgene plasmid #11748 | pCMV5B-Flag-Par6 wt | addgene partial sequence | sequence record 18447 | CMV-F 5'-CGCAAATGGGCGGTAGGCGTG-3'
CGTTTAGTGACCGTCAGAATTGATCTGGTACCACGCGTATCGATACCATGGACTACAAGGACGACGATGA
CAAGGGTCGACAAGCCCGGCGGCAGAGGACTCCGGCGCGCAGTCCCGATAGCATCGTCGAGGTGAAGAGC
AAATTTGACGCCGAGTTCCGACGCTTTGCACTACCCCGCACTTCGGTGAGAGGCTTTCAGGAGTTCTCGC
GATTGCTGTGTGTGGTACACCAGATCCCTGGCCTGGACGTCCTGCTTGGCTATACGGATGCTCACGGTGA
CTTGCTGCCCCTCACCAACGATGACAGTTTGCACCGGGCCCTGGCCAGCGGGCCCCCACCTCTGCGCCTC
TTGGTTCAGAAACGGGCAGAAGGTGACTCGAGTGGCCTGGCTTTTGCCTCCAACTCTCTACAAAGGCGCA
AGAAAGGGCTCCTGCTACGACCAGTGGCACCTCTGCGCACCAGGCCACCCTTGTTAATCAGCTTGCCCCA
AGATTTCCGCCAGGTGTCTTCAGTTATAGATGTGGACCTACTACCTGAGACCCACCGACGAGTGAGGCTG
CACAAACATGGTTCAGACCGTCCCCTGGGCTTCTACATTCGAGATGGCATGAGTGTTCGCGTGGCTCCCC
AGGGCCTGGAGCGGGTTCCAGGTATCTTCATCTCCCGCCTGGTACGTGGGG
