[The description below was written by a language model from this plasmid's Addgene catalogue record.]
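Description:
pCMV5B-Flag-Par6 wt is a mammalian expression plasmid built on the pCMV5B backbone (about 4.7 kb without insert) that carries the wild-type mouse polarity protein Par6, encoded by Pard6a (also known as PAR-6A or Par6alpha). The insert is roughly 1 kb and was placed between ClaI and XbaI sites, both of which remain intact, so the coding region can be excised or exchanged by restriction digestion. A Flag epitope is fused to the N terminus of Par6, allowing the expressed protein to be detected or immunoprecipitated with anti-Flag antibodies. The record provides no feature table and does not explicitly list the promoter, but the backbone name and the use of a CMV forward sequencing primer point to the cytomegalovirus immediate-early promoter, which gives strong constitutive expression after transfection into mammalian cells. No mammalian selection marker is recorded, so the plasmid appears suited mainly to transient expression.

In bacteria the plasmid is maintained at high copy number and selected with ampicillin; the specific origin of replication is not stated. The "wt" designation marks this as the unmutated reference form of Par6, presumably intended for comparison with mutant versions, although those are not described here. The associated work concerns regulation of Par6 by TGF-beta receptors and its role in controlling epithelial cell plasticity, so typical uses include overexpressing tagged Par6 in cultured cells to study its interactions, modification and contribution to cell polarity and epithelial remodelling. The record also notes that part of the plasmid derives from a construct made in another laboratory.
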