Addgene plasmid #11748: pCMV5B-Flag-Par6 wt
Depositing lab: Jeff Wrana. Depositing organization: Sinai Health System. Publication: Regulation of the polarity protein Par6 by TGFbeta receptors controls epithelial cell plasticity. Ozdamar B, Bose R, Barrios-Rodiles M, Wang HR, Zhang Y, Wrana JL. Science. 2005 Mar 11. 307(5715):1603-9. 10.1126/science.1105718 PubMed 15761148.
Backbone
  Vector backbone: pCMV5B
  Backbone size w/o insert (bp): 4700
  Vector type: Mammalian Expression
Growth in bacteria
  Bacterial resistance: Ampicillin, 100 μg/mL
  Growth temperature: 37°C
  Growth strain: DH5alpha
  Copy number: High Copy
Gene/Insert
  Gene/Insert name: PAR6
  Species: M. musculus (mouse)
  Insert size (bp): 1000
  GenBank ID: NM_019695
  Entrez Gene: Pard6a (a.k.a. 0710008C04Rik, 2610010A15Rik, PAR-6A, PAR6alpha, Par-6, Par6, Par6c, TAX40, Tip-40)
  Tag / fusion protein: Flag (N terminal on insert)
  Cloning method: Restriction Enzyme; 5′ cloning site ClaI (not destroyed); 3′ cloning site XbaI (not destroyed)
  Sequencing primers: 5′ CMV-F
Resource information
  A portion of this plasmid was derived from a plasmid made by: Tony Pawson
Terms and licenses: Academic/Nonprofit Terms; Industry Terms
How to cite: pCMV5B-Flag-Par6 wt was a gift from Jeff Wrana (Addgene plasmid # 11748 ; http://n2t.net/addgene:11748 ; RRID:Addgene_11748)
